>Addgene plasmid #182365 | pET-Neq2X | addgene full sequence | sequence record 372791 | Addgene NGS Result
CCTGAATTGACTCTCTTCCGGGCGCTATCATGCCATACCGCGAAAGGTTTTGCGCCATTCGATGGTGTCC
GGGATCTCGACGCTCTCCCTTATGCGACTCCTGCATTAGGAAGCAGCCCAGTAGTAGGTTGAGGCCGTTG
AGCACCGCCGCCGCAAGGAATGGTGCATGCAAGGAGATGGCGCCCAACAGTCCCCCGGCCACGGGGCCTG
CCACCATACCCACGCCGAAACAAGCGCTCATGAGCCCGAAGTGGCGAGCCCGATCTTCCCCATCGGTGAT
GTCGGCGATATAGGCGCCAGCAACCGCACCTGTGGCGCCGGTGATGCCGGCCACGATGCGTCCGGCGTAG
AGGATCGAGATCTCGATCCCGCGAAATTAATACGACTCACTATAGGGGAATTGTGAGCGGATAACAATTC
CCCTCTAGAAATAATTTTGTTTAACTTTAAGAAGGAGATATACCATGCATCACCATCACCATCACGGATC
AATGTTACACCAACTCCCCACGATGGTTGTAGAAGAAAAGGCGGTAAAAGAGGAAGAAGGGTATAGCGTG
CTAAAATGTTATTGGATTAATATAGAGAACACCCCTTTAGACGAGGTAATTTTAATAGGTAAAGACGAAA
ATAATAGAGCTTGTGAAGTTATAATTCCATACAAATGGTATTTCTATTTTGAAGGCGATATAAAGGATTT
AGAAGAATTCGCTAACAACAAAAAAATAAAAATCGAATATACAAAGGAGCAAAAGAAATATATAGAAAAA
CCAAAAGATGTTTATAAAGTATATGTTTTGCATAAACATTATCCAATACTAAAAGAATTCATTAAAGAAA
AGGGCTATAAAAAATACGAAACCGATATAAATGTTTATAGGAAGTTTTTAATAGATAAAGGGATAGAGCC
TTTTGAATGGTTTGAGGTAGAAGGCAAAATTTTATTATCTACCTCTAACAAAGTTAGAATAAAAGCACAA
AGTATAAAAAGATTGTATGAAAAGACTAAGCCATCGGTTTTAGCTTTTGATATAGAAGTTTACAGTGAGG
CTTTCCCTAATCCTGAAAAAGACAAAATAATATCTATAGCCCTTTATGGAGACAATTACGAAGGGGTTAT
CTCTTACAAAGGAGAACCAACTATAAAAGTTAATACCGAATATGAATTAATTGAGAAATTTGTCGAAATA
ATAGAAAGCTTAAAACCAGACATAATAGTTACATACAATGGGGATAATTTCGATATAGACTTTTTAGTGA
AAAGGGCTTCTTTATACAATATAAGGCTACCAATAAAATTGGTTAACAAAAAAGAGCCTACTTATAATTT
TAGGGAAAGCGCACATGTAGATTTGTATAAAACAATTACTACCATATATAAAACCCAATTGTCTACCCAA
ACATATTCATTAAATGAAGTAGCTAAAGAAATTCTTGGAGAGGAGAAAATTTATGATTATGAAAACATGT
TATATGATTGGGCCATAGGCAATTATAACAAAGTGTTCGAATACAATTTAAAAGATGCCGAATTAACATA
TAAGCTATTCAAATACTATGAAAATGATTTATTGGAATTAGCAAGATTGGTTAACCAACCATTATTTGAT
GTATCTAGGTTTAGCTATAGTAATATAGTTGAATGGTATCTAATCAAAAAAAGCAGAAAATATAATGAAA
TTGTGCCTAACAAACCAAAAATGGAAGAAGTAGAGAGAAGAAAATTAAATACCTATGCAGGAGCATTCGT
TTACGAACCAAAACCCGGTTTGTATGAGAATTTAGCTGTACTGGATTTCGCTTCTCTGTATCCTTCAATT
ATATTAGAGCATAATGTTTCTCCAGGCACAATATATTGTGAGCATGATGATTGTAAACAAAATGGGGTAG
AAGCGATAATAAATAATGAGAAAAAATATGTGTGGTTTTGCAAAAAAGTAAAAGGGTTTATTCCAACGGT
ATTAGAGCATTTGTATACAAAAAGGCTAGAACTTAAGAGAAAACTGAAAGAACTAGATAGGGATAGTGAA
GAATATAAAATTATAAATGCTAAGCAAAGAGTATTGAAAATAATAATTAATGCAACCTATGGCTATATGG
GTTTCCCAAGAGCGAGATGGTATTGCATAGACTGTGCTGCGGCAGTAGCAGCTTGGGGCAGGAAATACAT
TAATTATATATTAAAAAGGGCCGAAGAAGAAGGATTCAAAGTAATTTATGGAGATACCGATTCATTATTC
ATTTCTGGGGACAAAGACAAAGTATTAGAATTTTTAGAGAAAGTAAATAAAGAATTACCCGGTAAAATAC
AATTAGATTTAGAAGATTTCTATGTTAGAGGGATATTCGTAAAAAAGAGGGGTGAACAAAAGGGGGCAAA
AAAGAAATATGCTTTATTAAGCGAACAAGGTTACATAAAGCTAAGGGGCTTCGAAGCAGTAAGAACAGAC
TGGGCTCCCATAGTTAAAGAAGTCCAAACAAAGCTATTGGAAATTTTGCTAAAAGAAGGTAACATAGAAA
AAGCAAGACAATACATAAAAGAAATTATTAGAAAGCTAAGAAATAGAGAAATACCATGGGAGAAGCTTTT
AATTACAGAAACGATAAGAAAGCCTTTAGAAAAATACAAAGTTGAAGCTCCTCATGTGGCAGCAGCAAAA
AAATATAAAAGGTTGGGCTATAAAGTTATGCCTGGCTTTAGAGTTAGATATTTAGTGGTAGGTAGCACTG
GAAGGGTTTCAGATAGAATTAAAATAGACAAAGAAGTTAGGGGTAATGAATATGACCCCGAATACTACAT
AGAAAAACAACTATTGCCTGCAGTAGAGCAAATATTAGAATCTGTAGGTATTAAAGACACATTCACAGGC
AAAAAACTAACAGATTTCTTTAAATAAGAGATCCGGCTGCTAACAAAGCCCGAAAGGAAGCTGAGTTGGC
TGCTGCCACCGCTGAGCAATAACTAGCATAACCCCTTGGGGCCTCTAAACGGGTCTTGAGGGGTTTTTTG
CTGAAAGGAGGAACTATATCCGGATTGGCGAATGGG
[124 nt withheld, positions 3047-3170]
C
[91 nt withheld, positions 3172-3262]
A
[49 nt withheld, positions 3264-3312]
CCTTTGACGTTGGAGTCCACGTTCTTT
[37 nt withheld, positions 3340-3376]
ACCCTATCTCGGTCTATTCTTTTGATTTATAAGGGATTTTGCCGATTTCGGCCTATTGGTTAAAAAATGA
GCTGATTTAACAAAAATTTAACGCGAATTTTAACAAAATATTAACGCTTACAATTTAGGTGGCACTTTTC
GGGGAAATGTGCGCGGAACCCCTATTTGTTTATTTTTCTAAATACATTCAAATATGTATCCGCTCATGAA
TTAATTCTTAGAAAAACTCATCGAGCATCAAATGAAACTGCAATTTATTCATATCAGGATTATCAATACC
ATATTTTTGAAAAAGCCGTTTCTGTAATGAAGGAGAAAACTCACCGAGGCAGTTCCATAGGATGGCAAGA
TCCTGGTATCGGTCTGCGATTCCGACTCGTCCAACATCAATACAACCTATTAATTTCCCCTCGTCAAAAA
TAAGGTTATCAAGTGAGAAATCACCATGAGTGACGACTGAATCCGGTGAGAATGGCAAAAGTTTATGCAT
TTCTTTCCAGACTTGTTCAACAGGCCAGCCATTACGCTCGTCATCAAAATCACTCGCATCAACCAAACCG
TTATTCATTCGTGATTGCGCCTGAGCGAGACGAAATACGCGATCGCTGTTAAAAGGACAATTACAAACAG
GAATCGAATGCAACCGGCGCAGGAACACTGCCAGCGCATCAACAATATTTTCACCTGAATCAGGATATTC
TTCTAATACCTGGAATGCTGTTTTCCCGGGGATCGCAGTGGTGAGTAACCATGCATCATCAGGAGTACGG
ATAAAATGCTTGATGGTCGGAAGAGGCATAAATTCCGTCAGCCAGTTTAGTCTGACCATCTCATCTGTAA
CATCATTGGCAACGCTACCTTTGCCATGTTTCAGAAACAACTCTGGCGCATCGGGCTTCCCATACAATCG
ATAGATTGTCGCACCTGATTGCCCGACATTATCGCGAGCCCATTTATACCCATATAAATCAGCATCCATG
TTGGAATTTAATCGCGGCCTAGAGCAAGACGTTTCCCGTTGAATATGGCTCATAACACCCCTTGTATTAC
TGTTTATGTAAGCAGACAGTTTTATTGTTCATGACCAAAATCCCTTAACGTGAGTTTTCGTTCCACTGAG
CGTCAGACCCCGTAGAAAAGATCAAAGGATCTTCTTGAGATCCTTTTTTTCTGCGCGTAATCTGCTGCTT
GCAAACAAAAAAACCACCGCTACCAGCGGTGGTTTGTTTGCCGGATCAAGAGCTACCAACTCTTTTTCCG
AAGGTAACTGGCTTCAGCAGAGCGCAGATACCAAATACTGTCCTTCTAGTGTAGCCGTAGTTAGGCCACC
ACTTCAAGAACTCTGTAGCACCGCCTACATACCTCGCTCTGCTAATCCTGTTACCAGTGGCTGCTGCCAG
TGGCGATAAGTCGTGTCTTACCGGGTTGGACTCAAGACGATAGTTACCGGATAAGGCGCAGCGGTCGGGC
TGAACGGGGGGTTCGTGCACACAGCCCAGCTTGGAGCGAACGACCTACACCGAACTGAGATACCTACAGC
GTGAGCTATGAGAAAGCGCCACGCTTCCCGAAGGGAGAAAGGCGGACAGGTATCCGGTAAGCGGCAGGGT
CGGAACAGGAGAGCGCACGAGGGAGCTTCCAGGGGGAAACGCCTGGTATCTTTATAGTCCTGTCGGGTTT
CGCCACCTCTGACTTGAGCGTCGATTTTTGTGATGCTCGTCAGGGGGGCGGAGCCTATGGAAAAACGCCA
GCAACGCGGCCTTTTTACGGTTCCTGGCCTTTTGCTGGCCTTTTGCTCACATGTTCTTTCCTGCGTTATC
CCCTGATTCTGTGGATAACCGTATTACCGCCTTTGAGTGAGCTGATACCGCTCGCCGCAGCCGAACGACC
GAGCGCAGCGAGTCAGTGAGCGAGGAAGCGGAAGAGCGCCTGATGCGGTATTTTCTCCTTACGCATCTGT
GCGGTATTTCACACCGCAATGGTGCACTCTCAGTACAATCTGCTCTGATGCCGCATAGTTAAGCCAGTAT
ACACTCCGCTATCGCTACGTGACTGGGTCATGGCTGCGCCCCGACACCCGCCAACACCCGCTGACGCGCC
CTGACGGGCTTGTCTGCTCCCGGCATCCGCTTACAGACAAGCTGTGACCGTCTCCGGGAGCTGCATGTGT
CAGAGGTTTTCACCGTCATCACCGAAACGCGCGAGGCAGCTGCGGTAAAGCTCATCAGCGTGGTCGTGAA
GCGATTCACAGATGTCTGCCTGTTCATCCGCGTCCAGCTCGTTGAGTTTCTCCAGAAGCGTTAATGTCTG
GCTTCTGATAAAGCGGGCCATGTTAAGGGCGGTTTTTTCCTGTTTGGTCACTGATGCCTCCGTGTAAGGG
GGATTTCTGTTCATGGGGGTAATGATACCGATGAAACGAGAGAGGATGCTCACGATACGGGTTACTGATG
ATGAACATGCCCGGTTACTGGAACGTTGTGAGGGTAAACAACTGGCGGTATGGATGCGGCGGGACCAGAG
AAAAATCACTCAGGGTCAATGCCAGCGCTTCGTTAATACAGATGTAGGTGTTCCACAGGGTAGCCAGCAG
CATCCTGCGATGCAGATCCGGAACATAATGGTGCAGGGCGCTGACTTCCGCGTTTCCAGACTTTACGAAA
CACGGAAACCGAAGACCATTCATGTTGTTGCTCAGGTCGCAGACGTTTTGCAGCAGCAGTCGCTTCACGT
TCGCTCGCGTATCGGTGATTCATTCTGCTAACCAGTAAGGCAACCCCGCCAGCCTAGCCGGGTCCTCAAC
GACAGGAGCACGATCATGCGCACCCGTGGGGCCGCCATGCCGGCGATAATGGCCTGCTTCTCGCCGAAAC
GTTTGGTGGCGGGACCAGTGACGAAGGCTTGAGCGAGGGCGTGCAAGATTCCGAATACCGCAAGCGACAG
GCCGATCATCGTCGCGCTCCAGCGAAAGCGGTCCTCGCCGAAAATGACCCAGAGCGCTGCCGGCACCTGT
CCTACGAGTTGCATGATAAAGAAGACAGTCATAAGTGCGGCGACGATAGTCATGCCCCGCGCCCACCGGA
AGGAGCTGACTGGGTTGAAGGCTCTCAAGGGCATCGGTCGAGATCCCGGTGCCTAATGAGTGAGCTAACT
TACATTAATTGCGTTGCGCTCACTGCCCGCTTTCCAGTCGGGAAACCTGTCGTGCCAGCTGCATTAATGA
ATCGGCCAACGCGCGGGGAGAGGCGGTTTGCGTATTGGGCGCCAGGGTGGTTTTTCTTTTCACCAGTGAG
ACGGGCAACAGCTGATTGCCCTTCACCGCCTGGCCCTGAGAGAGTTGCAGCAAGCGGTCCACGCTGGTTT
GCCCCAGCAGGCGAAAATCCTGTTTGATGGTGGTTAACGGCGGGATATAACATGAGCTGTCTTCGGTATC
GTCGTATCCCACTACCGAGATATCCGCACCAACGCGCAGCCCGGACTCGGTAATGGCGCGCATTGCGCCC
AGCGCCATCTGATCGTTGGCAACCAGCATCGCAGTGGGAACGATGCCCTCATTCAGCATTTGCATGGTTT
GTTGAAAACCGGACATGGCACTCCAGTCGCCTTCCCGTTCCGCTATCGGCTGAATTTGATTGCGAGTGAG
ATATTTATGCCAGCCAGCCAGACGCAGACGCGCCGAGACAGAACTTAATGGGCCCGCTAACAGCGCGATT
TGCTGGTGACCCAATGCGACCAGATGCTCCACGCCCAGTCGCGTACCGTCTTCATGGGAGAAAATAATAC
TGTTGATGGGTGTCTGGTCAGAGACATCAAGAAATAACGCCGGAACATTAGTGCAGGCAGCTTCCACAGC
AATGGCATCCTGGTCATCCAGCGGATAGTTAATGATCAGCCCACTGACGCGTTGCGCGAGAAGATTGTGC
ACCGCCGCTTTACAGGCTTCGACGCCGCTTCGTTCTACCATCGACACCACCACGCTGGCACCCAGTTGAT
CGGCGCGAGATTTAATCGCCGCGACAATTTGCGACGGCGCGTGCAGGGCCAGACTGGAGGTGGCAACGCC
AATCAGCAACGACTGTTTGCCCGCCAGTTGTTGTGCCACGCGGTTGGGAATGTAATTCAGCTCCGCCATC
GCCGCTTCCACTTTTTCCCGCGTTTTCGCAGAAACGTGGCTGGCCTGGTTCACCACGCGGGAAACGGTCT
GATAAGAGACACCGGCATACTCTGCGACATCGTATAACGTTACTGGTTTCACATTCACCAC
Features (pLannotate 1.2.2; 21 found; start..end, strand, type, name):
     77..356     -  CDS            TcR (fragment): tetracycline efflux protein; tet; confers resistance to tetracycline
    378..396     +  promoter       T7 promoter: promoter for bacteriophage T7 RNA polymerase
    397..421     +  protein_bind   lac operator: The lac repressor binds to the lac operator to inhibit transcription in E. coli. This inhibition can be relieved by adding lactose or isopropyl-β-D-thiogalactopyranoside (IPTG). lac repressor encoded by lacI
    436..458     +  RBS            RBS: efficient ribosome binding site from bacteriophage T7 gene 10 (Olins and Rangwala, 1989)
    468..485     +  CDS            7xHis (fragment): 6xHis affinity tag
    491..553     +  CDS            rps11 (fragment): RS11_NANEQ - Protein inferred from homology: Swiss-Prot protein existence level 3. Located on the platform of the 30S subunit. From Nanoarchaeum equitans (strain Kin4-M).
    744..2084    +  CDS            pol (fragment): DPOL_THEHY - Experimental evidence at protein level: Swiss-Prot protein existence level 1. PI-ThyI and PI-ThyII are endonucleases. PI-ThyI cleaves the inteinless sequence of the Thy DNA pol gene. It requires a 21-bp minimal recognition sequence. From Thermococcus hydrothermalis.
   2253..2849    +  CDS            pol (fragment): DPOL_THEG8 - Also known as pol-1. Protein inferred from homology: Swiss-Prot protein existence level 3. PI-TspGE8I and PI-TspGE8II are endonucleases. From Thermococcus sp. (strain GE8).
   2906..2955    +  CDS            SET1 (fragment): solubility-enhancement tag derived from T7 phage gene 10B
   2963..3010    +  terminator     T7 terminator: transcription terminator for bacteriophage T7 RNA polymerase
   3047..3475    +  rep_origin     f1 ori (sequence partly withheld): f1 bacteriophage origin of replication; arrow indicates direction of (+) strand synthesis
   3528..3585    +  promoter       AmpR promoter (fragment): bla
   3594..4409    -  CDS            KanR: aminoglycoside phosphotransferase; aph(3')-Ia; confers resistance to kanamycin in bacteria or G418 (Geneticin®) in eukaryotes
   4531..5119    +  rep_origin     ori: high-copy-number ColE1/pMB1/pBR322/pUC origin of replication
   5305..5444    -  misc_feature   bom: basis of mobility region from pBR322
   5546..5737    -  CDS            rop: Rop protein, which maintains plasmids at low copy number; rop
   5754..6134    +  CDS            YPB1_ECOLX: Protein predicted: Swiss-Prot protein existence level 4. From Escherichia coli.
   6206..6497    -  CDS            TcR (fragment): tetracycline efflux protein; tet; confers resistance to tetracycline
   6512..6533    -  protein_bind   CAP binding site: CAP binding activates transcription in the presence of cAMP. E. coli catabolite activator protein
   6546..7628    -  CDS            lacI: lac repressor; lacI; The lac repressor binds to the lac operator to inhibit transcription in E. coli. This inhibition can be relieved by adding lactose or isopropyl-β-D-thiogalactopyranoside (IPTG).
   7629..69      -  promoter       lacI promoter (across the origin): lacI
