[The description below was written by a language model from this plasmid's Addgene catalogue record and pLannotate feature annotations shown in this document.]
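Description:
pET-Neq2X is a pET-series bacterial expression plasmid for producing Neq2X, a DNA polymerase derived from the archaeon Nanoarchaeum equitans, in E. coli. It is selected with kanamycin through an aph(3')-Ia resistance gene and replicates from a ColE1/pBR322-type origin. The accompanying rop gene and bom region match the low copy number listed in the catalogue. An f1 origin is also present, along with short remnants of the pBR322 tetracycline resistance gene that are not expected to be functional. The catalogue gives a total size of about 8.0 kb, whereas the sequenced record behind the feature table is 7,637 nt, so the catalogue sizes should be treated as approximate.

The expression cassette follows the standard pET design. A T7 promoter with an adjacent lac operator and the phage T7 gene 10 ribosome binding site drives the open reading frame, which ends at a T7 terminator. A plasmid-borne lacI gene supplies repressor, so expression depends on a host providing T7 RNA polymerase and is induced with IPTG or lactose. The coding sequence begins with an N-terminal 6xHis tag for metal-affinity purification, followed by the roughly 2.4 kb Neq2X insert. The automated annotation does not recognise the polymerase by name. It marks the insert region with partial homology hits to family B DNA polymerases from Thermococcus species and with a short N. equitans fragment, and these are best read as similarity matches, not as distinct parts.

The record does not state which changes distinguish Neq2X from the native enzyme. The associated publication concerns an open-source polymerase for DNA engineering and diagnostic PCR, so the plasmid is presumably used for recombinant production and purification of the enzyme for such applications.
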