Addgene plasmid #182365: pET-Neq2X
Purpose: Expresses Neq2X DNA polymerase
Depositing lab: Morten Norholm. Depositing organization: Danmarks Tekniske Universitet. Publication: Neq2X7: a multi-purpose and open-source fusion DNA polymerase for advanced DNA engineering and diagnostics PCR. Hernandez-Rollan C, Ehrmann AK, Vlassis A, Kandasamy V, Norholm MHH. BMC Biotechnol. 2024 Apr 2;24(1):17. doi: 10.1186/s12896-024-00844-7. PubMed 38566117.
Backbone
  Vector backbone: pET
  Backbone size w/o insert (bp): 6000
  Total vector size (bp): 7999
  Vector type: Bacterial Expression
Growth in bacteria
  Bacterial resistance: Kanamycin, 50 μg/mL
  Growth temperature: 37°C
  Growth strain: DH5alpha
  Copy number: Low Copy
Gene/Insert
  Gene/Insert name: Neq2X
  Species: Nanoarchaeum equitans
  Insert size (bp): 2430
  Promoter: T7
  Tag / fusion protein: His-tag (N terminal on backbone)
  Cloning method: Unknown
  Sequencing primers: 5′ atgcatcaccatcaccatcacggatcaatg; 3′ cacattcacaggcaaaaaactaacagatttctttaaa
Resource information
  A portion of this plasmid was derived from a plasmid made by: Ordered from GeneScript
Terms and licenses: Academic/Nonprofit Terms; Industry Terms: Not Available to Industry
Depositor comments: Please visit https://www.biorxiv.org/content/10.1101/2022.03.14.484273v1 for bioRxiv preprint.
How to cite: pET-Neq2X was a gift from Morten Norholm (Addgene plasmid # 182365 ; http://n2t.net/addgene:182365 ; RRID:Addgene_182365)
